>Addgene plasmid #112705 | pcDNA3-FLAG-RNMT | addgene full sequence | sequence record 216987 | Addgene NGS Result
CGATGTACGGGCCAGATATACGCGTTGACATTGATTATTGACTAGTTATTAATAGTAATCAATTACGGGG
TCATTAGTTCATAGCCCATATATGGAGTTCCGCGTTACATAACTTACGGTAAATGGCCCGCCTGGCTGAC
CGCCCAACGACCCCCGCCCATTGACGTCAATAATGACGTATGTTCCCATAGTAACGCCAATAGGGACTTT
CCATTGACGTCAATGGGTGGAGTATTTACGGTAAACTGCCCACTTGGCAGTACATCAAGTGTATCATATG
CCAAGTACGCCCCCTATTGACGTCAATGACGGTAAATGGCCCGCCTGGCATTATGCCCAGTACATGACCT
TATGGGACTTTCCTACTTGGCAGTACATCTACGTATTAGTCATCGCTATTACCATGGTGATGCGGTTTTG
GCAGTACATCAATGGGCGTGGATAGCGGTTTGACTCACGGGGATTTCCAAGTCTCCACCCCATTGACGTC
AATGGGAGTTTGTTTTGGCACCAAAATCAACGGGACTTTCCAAAATGTCGTAACAACTCCGCCCCATTGA
CGCAAATGGGCGGTAGGCGTGTACGGTGGGAGGTCTATATAAGCAGAGCTCTCTGGCTAACTAGAGAACC
CACTGCTTACTGGCTTATCGAAATTAATACGACTCACTATAGGGAGACCCAAGCTTGATGGGCGACTACA
AAGACGATGACGACAAGAGCAGCGGCCATATCGAAGGTCGTCATATGGCAAATTCTGCAAAAGCAGAAGA
ATATGAAAAGATGTCTCTTGAACAGGCAAAAGCGTCAGTGAATTCTGAAACAGAGTCTTCATTCAATATT
AATGAAAACACAACAGCTTCTGGGACTGGGCTTTCTGAAAAGACTTCTGTCTGTAGGCAAGTAGACATAG
CAAGAAAGAGAAAAGAGTTTGAAGATGATCTTGTAAAGGAAAGTTCTAGTTGTGGGAAAGACACTCCATC
CAAGAAGAGAAAACTTGATCCTGAAATTGTCCCAGAGGAAAAAGATTGTGGTGATGCTGAAGGCAATTCA
AAGAAAAGAAAAAGAGAAACTGAGGATGTTCCAAAAGATAAATCTTCTACTGGAGATGGCACTCAAAATA
AGAGAAAAATAGCACTTGAGGATGTTCCTGAAAAGCAGAAAAATCTGGAAGAAGGACACAGCTCAACAGT
GGCTGCCCATTACAATGAACTTCAGGAAGTTGGTTTGGAGAAGCGTAGTCAAAGTCGTATTTTTTACCTA
AGAAACTTTAATAATTGGATGAAAAGTGTTCTCATTGGAGAATTTTTGGAAAAGGTACGACAGAAGAAAA
AACGTGATATCACTGTTTTGGACCTGGGATGTGGTAAAGGTGGAGATTTGCTGAAATGGAAAAAAGGAAG
AATTAACAAGCTAGTTTGTACTGATATTGCCGATGTTTCTGTCAAACAGTGTCAGCAGCGGTATGAGGAC
ATGAAAAATCGTCGTGATAGTGAATATATTTTCAGTGCAGAATTTATAACTGCTGACAGCTCAAAGGAAC
TTCTGATTGACAAATTTCGTGACCCACAAATGTGTTTTGACATCTGCAGTTGTCAGTTTGTCTGTCATTA
CTCATTTGAGTCTTATGAGCAGGCTGACATGATGCTGAGAAATGCGTGTGAGAGACTTAGCCCTGGGGGC
TATTTTATTGGTACTACTCCCAATAGCTTTGAATTGATAAGACGCCTTGAAGCTTCAGAAACAGAATCAT
TTGGAAATGAAATATATACTGTGAAATTTCAGAAGAAAGGAGATTATCCTTTATTTGGCTGCAAATATGA
CTTCAACTTGGAAGGTGTTGTGGATGTTCCTGAATTCTTGGTCTATTTTCCATTGCTAAATGAAATGGCA
AAGAAGTACAATATGAAACTAGTCTACAAAAAAACATTTCTGGAATTCTACGAAGAAAAGATTAAGAACA
ATGAAAATAAAATGCTCTTAAAACGAATGCAGGCCTTGGAGCCATATCCTGCAAATGAGAGTTCTAAACT
TGTCTCTGAGAAGGTGGATGACTATGAACATGCAGCAAAGTACATGAAGAACAGTCAAGTAAGGTTACCT
TTGGGAACCTTAAGTAAATCAGAATGGGAAGCTACAAGTATTTACTTGGTGTTTGCCTTTGAGAAACAGC
AGTGATGACGAGCTCGGATCCACTAGTAACGGCCGCCAGTGTGCTGGAATTCTGCAGATATCCATCACAC
TGGCGGCCGCTCGAGCATGCATCTAGAGGGCCCTATTCTATAGTGTCACCTAAATGCTAGAGCTCGCTGA
TCAGCCTCGACTGTGCCTTCTAGTTGCCAGCCATCTGTTGTTTGCCCCTCCCCCGTGCCTTCCTTGACCC
TGGAAGGTGCCACTCCCACTGTCCTTTCCTAATAAAATGAGGAAATTGCATCGCATTGTCTGAGTAGGTG
TCATTCTATTCTGGGGGGTGGGGTGGGGCAGGACAGCAAGGGGGAGGATTGGGAAGACAATAGCAGGCAT
GCTGGGGATGCGGTGGGCTCTATGGCTTCTGAGGCGGAAAGAACCAGCTGGGGCTCTAGGGGGTATCCCC
[124 nt withheld, positions 2591-2714]
C
[91 nt withheld, positions 2716-2806]
A
[49 nt withheld, positions 2808-2856]
CCTTTGACGTTGGAGTCCACGTTCTTT
[37 nt withheld, positions 2884-2920]
ACCCTATCTCGGTCTATTCTTTTGATTTATAAGGGATTTTGCCGATTTCGGCCTATTGGTTAAAAAATGA
GCTGATTTAACAAAAATTTAACGCGAATTAATTCTGTGGAATGTGTGTCAGTTAGGGTGTGGAAAGTCCC
CAGGCTCCCCAGCAGGCAGAAGTATGCAAAGCATGCATCTCAATTAGTCAGCAACCAGGTGTGGAAAGTC
CCCAGGCTCCCCAGCAGGCAGAAGTATGCAAAGCATGCATCTCAATTAGTCAGCAACCATAGTCCCGCCC
CTAACTCCGCCCATCCCGCCCCTAACTCCGCCCAGTTCCGCCCATTCTCCGCCCCATGGCTGACTAATTT
TTTTTATTTATGCAGAGGCCGAGGCCGCCTCTGCCTCTGAGCTATTCCAGAAGTAGTGAGGAGGCTTTTT
TGGAGGCCTAGGCTTTTGCAAAAAGCTCCCGGGAGCTTGTATATCCATTTTCGGATCTGATCAAGAGACA
GGATGAGGATCGTTTCGCATGATTGAACAAGATGGATTGCACGCAGGTTCTCCGGCCGCTTGGGTGGAGA
GGCTATTCGGCTATGACTGGGCACAACAGACAATCGGCTGCTCTGATGCCGCCGTGTTCCGGCTGTCAGC
GCAGGGGCGCCCGGTTCTTTTTGTCAAGACCGACCTGTCCGGTGCCCTGAATGAACTGCAGGACGAGGCA
GCGCGGCTATCGTGGCTGGCCACGACGGGCGTTCCTTGCGCAGCTGTGCTCGACGTTGTCACTGAAGCGG
GAAGGGACTGGCTGCTATTGGGCGAAGTGCCGGGGCAGGATCTCCTGTCATCTCACCTTGCTCCTGCCGA
GAAAGTATCCATCATGGCTGATGCAATGCGGCGGCTGCATACGCTTGATCCGGCTACCTGCCCATTCGAC
CACCAAGCGAAACATCGCATCGAGCGAGCACGTACTCGGATGGAAGCCGGTCTTGTCGATCAGGATGATC
TGGACGAAGAGCATCAGGGGCTCGCGCCAGCCGAACTGTTCGCCAGGCTCAAGGCGCGCATGCCCGACGG
CGAGGATCTCGTCGTGACCCATGGCGATGCCTGCTTGCCGAATATCATGGTGGAAAATGGCCGCTTTTCT
GGATTCATCGACTGTGGCCGGCTGGGTGTGGCGGACCGCTATCAGGACATAGCGTTGGCTACCCGTGATA
TTGCTGAAGAGCTTGGCGGCGAATGGGCTGACCGCTTCCTCGTGCTTTACGGTATCGCCGCTCCCGATTC
GCAGCGCATCGCCTTCTATCGCCTTCTTGACGAGTTCTTCTGAGCGGGACTCTGGGGTTCGAAATGACCG
ACCAAGCGACGCCCAACCTGCCATCACGAGATTTCGATTCCACCGCCGCCTTCTATGAAAGGTTGGGCTT
CGGAATCGTTTTCCGGGACGCCGGCTGGATGATCCTCCAGCGCGGGGATCTCATGCTGGAGTTCTTCGCC
CACCCCAACTTGTTTATTGCAGCTTATAATGGTTACAAATAAAGCAATAGCATCACAAATTTCACAAATA
AAGCATTTTTTTCACTGCATTCTAGTTGTGGTTTGTCCAAACTCATCAATGTATCTTATCATGTCTGTAT
ACCGTCGACCTCTAGCTAGAGCTTGGCGTAATCATGGTCATAGCTGTTTCCTGTGTGAAATTGTTATCCG
CTCACAATTCCACACAACATACGAGCCGGAAGCATAAAGTGTAAAGCCTGGGGTGCCTAATGAGTGAGCT
AACTCACATTAATTGCGTTGCGCTCACTGCCCGCTTTCCAGTCGGGAAACCTGTCGTGCCAGCTGCATTA
ATGAATCGGCCAACGCGCGGGGAGAGGCGGTTTGCGTATTGGGCGCTCTTCCGCTTCCTCGCTCACTGAC
TCGCTGCGCTCGGTCGTTCGGCTGCGGCGAGCGGTATCAGCTCACTCAAAGGCGGTAATACGGTTATCCA
CAGAATCAGGGGATAACGCAGGAAAGAACATGTGAGCAAAAGGCCAGCAAAAGGCCAGGAACCGTAAAAA
GGCCGCGTTGCTGGCGTTTTTCCATAGGCTCCGCCCCCCTGACGAGCATCACAAAAATCGACGCTCAAGT
CAGAGGTGGCGAAACCCGACAGGACTATAAAGATACCAGGCGTTTCCCCCTGGAAGCTCCCTCGTGCGCT
CTCCTGTTCCGACCCTGCCGCTTACCGGATACCTGTCCGCCTTTCTCCCTTCGGGAAGCGTGGCGCTTTC
TCATAGCTCACGCTGTAGGTATCTCAGTTCGGTGTAGGTCGTTCGCTCCAAGCTGGGCTGTGTGCACGAA
CCCCCCGTTCAGCCCGACCGCTGCGCCTTATCCGGTAACTATCGTCTTGAGTCCAACCCGGTAAGACACG
ACTTATCGCCACTGGCAGCAGCCACTGGTAACAGGATTAGCAGAGCGAGGTATGTAGGCGGTGCTACAGA
GTTCTTGAAGTGGTGGCCTAACTACGGCTACACTAGAAGAACAGTATTTGGTATCTGCGCTCTGCTGAAG
CCAGTTACCTTCGGAAAAAGAGTTGGTAGCTCTTGATCCGGCAAACAAACCACCGCTGGTAGCGGTGGTT
TTTTTGTTTGCAAGCAGCAGATTACGCGCAGAAAAAAAGGATCTCAAGAAGATCCTTTGATCTTTTCTAC
GGGGTCTGACGCTCAGTGGAACGAAAACTCACGTTAAGGGATTTTGGTCATGAGATTATCAAAAAGGATC
TTCACCTAGATCCTTTTAAATTAAAAATGAAGTTTTAAATCAATCTAAAGTATATATGAGTAAACTTGGT
CTGACAGTTACCAATGCTTAATCAGTGAGGCACCTATCTCAGCGATCTGTCTATTTCGTTCATCCATAGT
TGCCTGACTCCCCGTCGTGTAGATAACTACGATACGGGAGGGCTTACCATCTGGCCCCAGTGCTGCAATG
ATACCGCGAGACCCACGCTCACCGGCTCCAGATTTATCAGCAATAAACCAGCCAGCCGGAAGGGCCGAGC
GCAGAAGTGGTCCTGCAACTTTATCCGCCTCCATCCAGTCTATTAATTGTTGCCGGGAAGCTAGAGTAAG
TAGTTCGCCAGTTAATAGTTTGCGCAACGTTGTTGCCATTGCTACAGGCATCGTGGTGTCACGCTCGTCG
TTTGGTATGGCTTCATTCAGCTCCGGTTCCCAACGATCAAGGCGAGTTACATGATCCCCCATGTTGTGCA
AAAAAGCGGTTAGCTCCTTCGGTCCTCCGATCGTTGTCAGAAGTAAGTTGGCCGCAGTGTTATCACTCAT
GGTTATGGCAGCACTGCATAATTCTCTTACTGTCATGCCATCCGTAAGATGCTTTTCTGTGACTGGTGAG
TACTCAACCAAGTCATTCTGAGAATAGTGTATGCGGCGACCGAGTTGCTCTTGCCCGGCGTCAATACGGG
ATAATACCGCGCCACATAGCAGAACTTTAAAAGTGCTCATCATTGGAAAACGTTCTTCGGGGCGAAAACT
CTCAAGGATCTTACCGCTGTTGAGATCCAGTTCGATGTAACCCACTCGTGCACCCAACTGATCTTCAGCA
TCTTTTACTTTCACCAGCGTTTCTGGGTGAGCAAAAACAGGAAGGCAAAATGCCGCAAAAAAGGGAATAA
GGGCGACACGGAAATGTTGAATACTCATACTCTTCCTTTTTCAATATTATTGAAGCATTTATCAGGGTTA
TTGTCTCATGAGCGGATACATATTTGAATGTATTTAGAAAAATAAACAAATAGGGGTTCCGCGCACATTT
CCCCGAAAAGTGCCACCTGACGTCGACGGATCGGGAGATCTCCCGATCCCCTATGGTGCACTCTCAGTAC
AATCTGCTCTGATGCCGCATAGTTAAGCCAGTATCTGCTCCCTGCTTGTGTGTTGGAGGTCGCTGAGTAG
TGCGCGAGCAAAATTTAAGCTACAACAAGGCAAGGCTTGACCGACAATTGCATGAAGAATCTGCTTAGGG
TTAGGCGTTTTGCGCTGCTTCG
Features (pLannotate 1.2.2; 21 found; start..end, strand, type, name):
     27..406     +  enhancer       CMV enhancer: human cytomegalovirus immediate early enhancer
    407..610     +  promoter       CMV promoter: human cytomegalovirus (CMV) immediate early promoter
    606..639     +  LTR            5' LTR (truncated) (fragment): truncated 5' long terminal repeat (LTR) from HIV-1
    655..673     +  promoter       T7 promoter: promoter for bacteriophage T7 RNA polymerase
    745..2172    +  CDS            RNMT: MCES_HUMAN - Also known as KIAA0398. Experimental evidence at protein level: Swiss-Prot protein existence level 1. Catalytic subunit of the mRNA-capping methyltransferase RNMT:RAMAC complex that methylates the N7 position of the added guanosine to the 5'-cap structure of mRNAs (PubMed:9790902, PubMed:9705270, PubMed:10347220, PubMed:11114884, PubMed:22099306, PubMed:27422871). Binds RNA containing 5'-terminal GpppC (PubMed:11114884). From Homo sapiens (Human).
   2277..2295    -  promoter       SP6 promoter: promoter for bacteriophage SP6 RNA polymerase
   2321..2545    +  polyA_signal   bGH poly(A) signal: bovine growth hormone polyadenylation signal
   2549..2570    +  promoter       SV40 promoter (fragment): SV40 enhancer and early promoter
   2591..3019    +  rep_origin     f1 ori (sequence partly withheld): f1 bacteriophage origin of replication; arrow indicates direction of (+) strand synthesis
   3033..3362    +  promoter       SV40 promoter: SV40 enhancer and early promoter
   3429..4220    +  CDS            neo: KKA2_KLEPN - Also known as kan, nptII. Experimental evidence at protein level: Swiss-Prot protein existence level 1. Resistance to kanamycin, neomycin, paromomycin, ribostamycin, butirosin and gentamicin B. From Klebsiella pneumoniae.
   4244..4402    +  CDS            ble (fragment): BLE_KLEPN - Experimental evidence at protein level: Swiss-Prot protein existence level 1. Binding protein with a strong affinity to the bleomycin family of antibiotics. Binds to CL990; an antimitotic-antibiotic compound. From Klebsiella pneumoniae.
   4397..4518    +  polyA_signal   SV40 poly(A) signal: SV40 polyadenylation signal
   4591..4607    -  protein_bind   lac operator: The lac repressor binds to the lac operator to inhibit transcription in E. coli. This inhibition can be relieved by adding lactose or isopropyl-β-D-thiogalactopyranoside (IPTG). lac repressor encoded by lacI
   4615..4645    -  promoter       lac promoter: promoter for the E. coli lac operon
   4660..4681    -  protein_bind   CAP binding site: CAP binding activates transcription in the presence of cAMP. E. coli catabolite activator protein
   4694..4786    -  CDS            lacI (fragment): lac repressor; lacI; The lac repressor binds to the lac operator to inhibit transcription in E. coli. This inhibition can be relieved by adding lactose or isopropyl-β-D-thiogalactopyranoside (IPTG).
   4969..5557    -  rep_origin     ori: high-copy-number ColE1/pMB1/pBR322/pUC origin of replication
   5728..6588    -  CDS            AmpR: β-lactamase; bla; confers resistance to ampicillin, carbenicillin, and related antibiotics
   6589..6693    -  promoter       AmpR promoter: bla
   6752..6804    -  misc_feature   bom (fragment): basis of mobility region from pBR322
