[The description below was written by a language model from this plasmid's Addgene catalogue record and pLannotate feature annotations shown in this document.]
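Description:
pcDNA3-FLAG-RNMT is a mammalian expression plasmid built on the Invitrogen pcDNA3 backbone, about 6.9 kb in total, that drives production of human RNMT (RNA guanine-7 methyltransferase, the cap methyltransferase) carrying an N-terminal FLAG epitope. In bacteria it replicates from a high-copy ColE1/pUC-type origin and is selected through the β-lactamase (AmpR) gene. An f1 origin is also present, which can be used to generate single-stranded DNA. For mammalian cells, an SV40 early promoter drives the neomycin phosphotransferase gene, followed by an SV40 polyadenylation signal, allowing G418 selection of stable transfectants.

The expression cassette consists of the CMV immediate-early enhancer and promoter, the FLAG-RNMT open reading frame, and the bovine growth hormone polyadenylation signal. The insert, listed at roughly 1.5 kb, was placed at a KpnI site that was destroyed on both sides during cloning, and the RNMT sequence was derived from an earlier bacterial His-tagged expression plasmid. The feature table annotates the RNMT coding region but does not separately mark the FLAG tag, which the catalogue record places immediately upstream of the coding sequence. T7 and SP6 phage promoters flank the insert and serve as sequencing primer sites; T7 is also oriented to permit in vitro transcription of the sense strand. Several short annotations (an HIV-1 LTR fragment, a ble fragment, and lac promoter/operator and lacI remnants) appear to be backbone remnants or similarity hits rather than functional elements.

RNMT methylates the N7 position of the guanosine in the mRNA 5′ cap. The tagged protein can be detected or immunoprecipitated with anti-FLAG reagents, and the associated publication concerns the role of RNMT in methylating cytoplasmically recapped RNAs.
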