Addgene plasmid #112705: pcDNA3-FLAG-RNMT
Purpose: Expresses N-terminally FLAG-tagged human RNMT in mammalian cells
Depositing lab: Daniel Schoenberg. Depositing organization: Ohio State University. Publication: RNA guanine-7 methyltransferase catalyzes the methylation of cytoplasmically recapped RNAs. Trotman JB, Giltmier AJ, Mukherjee C, Schoenberg DR. Nucleic Acids Res. 2017 Oct 13;45(18):10726-10739. doi: 10.1093/nar/gkx801. PubMed 28981715.
Backbone
  Vector backbone: pcDNA3
  Backbone manufacturer: Invitrogen
  Backbone size w/o insert (bp): 5446
  Total vector size (bp): 6927
  Vector type: Mammalian Expression
  Selectable markers: Neomycin (select with G418)
Growth in bacteria
  Bacterial resistance: Ampicillin, 100 μg/mL
  Growth temperature: 37°C
  Growth strain: DH5alpha
  Copy number: High Copy
Gene/Insert
  Gene/Insert name: RNMT (alt names: RNA guanine-7 methyltransferase; Cap methyltransferase)
  Species: H. sapiens (human)
  Insert size (bp): 1491
  Entrez Gene: RNMT (a.k.a. CMT1, CMT1c, MET, Met, N7-MTase, RG7MT1, cm1p, hCMT1, hMet)
  Promoter: CMV
  Tag / fusion protein: FLAG (N terminal on insert)
  Cloning method: Restriction Enzyme; 5′ cloning site KpnI (destroyed during cloning); 3′ cloning site KpnI (destroyed during cloning)
  Sequencing primers: 5′ T7 promoter (TAATACGACTCACTATAGG); 3′ SP6 promoter (ATTTAGGTGACACTATAG)
Resource information
  A portion of this plasmid was derived from a plasmid made by: Source of RNMT sequence: pET16b-His-RNMT from Stuart Shuman, Sloan Kettering
Terms and licenses: Academic/Nonprofit Terms; Industry Terms: Not Available to Industry
How to cite: pcDNA3-FLAG-RNMT was a gift from Daniel Schoenberg (Addgene plasmid # 112705 ; http://n2t.net/addgene:112705 ; RRID:Addgene_112705)
