>Addgene plasmid #112705 | pcDNA3-FLAG-RNMT | depositor partial sequence | sequence record 212467 | Contains coding region
TGTACGGTGGGAGGTCTATATAAGCAGAGCTCTCTGGCTAACTAGAGAACCCACTGCTTACTGGCTTATC
GAAATTAATACGACTCACTATAGGGAGACCCAAGCTTGATGGGCGACTACAAAGACGATGACGACAAGAG
CAGCGGCCATATCGAAGGTCGTCATATGGCAAATTCTGCAAAAGCAGAAGAATATGAAAAGATGTCTCTT
GAACAGGCAAAAGCGTCAGTGAATTCTGAAACAGAGTCTTCATTCAATATTAATGAAAACACAACAGCTT
CTGGGACTGGGCTTTCTGAAAAGACTTCTGTCTGTAGGCAAGTAGACATAGCAAGAAAGAGAAAAGAGTT
TGAAGATGATCTTGTAAAGGAAAGTTCTAGTTGTGGGAAAGACACTCCATCCAAGAAGAGAAAACTTGAT
CCTGAAATTGTCCCAGAGGAAAAAGATTGTGGTGATGCTGAAGGCAATTCAAAGAAAAGAAAAAGAGAAA
CTGAGGATGTTCCAAAAGATAAATCTTCTACTGGAGATGGCACTCAAAATAAGAGAAAAATAGCACTTGA
GGATGTTCCTGAAAAGCAGAAAAATCTGGAAGAAGGACACAGCTCAACAGTGGCTGCCCATTACAATGAA
CTTCAGGAAGTTGGTTTGGAGAAGCGTAGTCAAAGTCGTATTTTTTACCTAAGAAACTTTAATAATTGGA
TGAAAAGTGTTCTCATTGGAGAATTTTTGGAAAAGGTACGACAGAAGAAAAAACGTGATATCACTGTTTT
GGACCTGGGATGTGGTAAAGGTGGAGATTTGCTGAAATGGAAAAAAGGAAGAATTAACAAGCTAGTTTGT
ACTGATATTGCCGATGTTTCTGTCAAACAGTGTCAGCAGCGGTATGAGGACATGAAAAATCGTCGTGATA
GTGAATATATTTTCAGTGCAGAATTTATAACTGCTGACAGCTCAAAGGAACTTCTGATTGACAAATTTCG
TGACCCACAAATGTGTTTTGACATCTGCAGTTGTCAGTTTGTCTGTCATTACTCATTTGAGTCTTATGAG
CAGGCTGACATGATGCTGAGAAATGCGTGTGAGAGACTTAGCCCTGGGGGCTATTTTATTGGTACTACTC
CCAATAGCTTTGAATTGATAAGACGCCTTGAAGCTTCAGAAACAGAATCATTTGGAAATGAAATATATAC
TGTGAAATTTCAGAAGAAAGGAGATTATCCTTTATTTGGCTGCAAATATGACTTCAACTTGGAAGGTGTT
GTGGATGTTCCTGAATTCTTGGTCTATTTTCCATTGCTAAATGAAATGGCAAAGAAGTACAATATGAAAC
TAGTCTACAAAAAAACATTTCTGGAATTCTACGAAGAAAAGATTAAGAACAATGAAAATAAAATGCTCTT
AAAACGAATGCAGGCCTTGGAGCCATATCCTGCAAATGAGAGTTCTAAACTTGTCTCTGAGAAGGTGGAT
GACTATGAACATGCAGCAAAGTACATGAAGAACAGTCAAGTAAGGTTACCTTTGGGAACCTTAAGTAAAT
CAGAATGGGAAGCTACAAGTATTTACTTGGTGTTTGCCTTTGAGAAACAGCAGTGATGACGAGCTCGGAT
CCACTAGTAACGGCCGCCAGTGTGCTGGAATTCTGCAGATATCCATCACACTGGCGGCCGCTCGAGCATG
CA
